Addgene plasmid #154352: pMAL-C2X dAmp/Kana+
Purpose: (Empty Backbone) Empty backbone vector
Depositing lab: Wanzhong He. Depositing organization: National Institute of Biological Sciences, Beijing. Publication: Genetically encoded tags for direct synthesis of EM-visible gold nanoparticles in cells. Jiang Z, Jin X, Li Y, Liu S, Liu XM, Wang YY, Zhao P, Cai X, Liu Y, Tang Y, Sun X, Liu Y, Hu Y, Li M, Cai G, Qi X, Chen S, Du LL, He W. Nat Methods. 2020 Sep;17(9):937-946. doi: 10.1038/s41592-020-0911-z. Epub 2020 Aug 10. PubMed 32778831.
Backbone
  Vector backbone: pMAL-c2X
  Vector type: Bacterial Expression
Growth in bacteria
  Bacterial resistance: Kanamycin, 50 μg/mL
  Growth temperature: 37°C
  Growth strain: DH5alpha
  Copy number: Low Copy
Gene/Insert
  Gene/Insert name: None
Terms and licenses: Academic/Nonprofit Terms; Industry Terms: Not Available to Industry
How to cite: pMAL-C2X dAmp/Kana+ was a gift from Wanzhong He (Addgene plasmid # 154352 ; http://n2t.net/addgene:154352 ; RRID:Addgene_154352)
