[The description below was written by a language model from this plasmid's Addgene catalogue record and pLannotate feature annotations shown in this document.]
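Description:
pMAL-C2X dAmp/Kana+ is an empty bacterial expression backbone derived from pMAL-c2X, in which, as the name indicates, the ampicillin resistance gene has been removed and replaced by a kanamycin marker. The feature table for the 6,852 nt sequence agrees with this: a KanR coding sequence (aph(3')-Ia aminoglycoside phosphotransferase) sits where bla would normally lie, flanked only by residual fragments of the AmpR promoter. The plasmid replicates in E. coli from a ColE1/pMB1-type origin accompanied by the pBR322 bom region and the rop gene. Rop restrains copy number, consistent with the low-copy designation in the record. An M13 phage origin is also present, which in principle allows single-stranded DNA production with helper phage.

The expression cassette is the standard pMAL arrangement. A tac promoter with a downstream lac operator drives a malE-derived maltose binding protein (MBP) coding sequence that lacks its signal peptide, so fusion proteins stay in the cytosol. A lacI gene under the lacIq promoter supplies abundant repressor, keeping the cassette off until IPTG is added. Downstream of MBP lies a lacZα fragment, followed by 5S rRNA sequence and the rrnB T1 and T2 terminators. No insert is recorded; a gene of interest would be cloned downstream of MBP to yield an N-terminal MBP fusion that aids solubility and permits amylose affinity purification. The kanamycin marker makes the vector useful where ampicillin selection is unsuitable, for example alongside an ampicillin-resistant plasmid, although the record does not give the reason for the swap. It was deposited with work on genetically encoded tags for gold nanoparticle synthesis for electron microscopy.
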