Features (pLannotate 1.2.2; 20 found; start..end, strand, type, name):
      3..80      +  promoter       lacIq promoter: lacI (mutant); In the lacIq allele, a single base change in the promoter boosts expression of the lacI gene about 10-fold.
     81..1163    +  CDS            lacI: lac repressor; lacI; The lac repressor binds to the lac operator to inhibit transcription in E. coli. This inhibition can be relieved by adding lactose or isopropyl-β-D-thiogalactopyranoside (IPTG).
   1176..1197    +  protein_bind   CAP binding site: CAP binding activates transcription in the presence of cAMP. E. coli catabolite activator protein
   1216..1233    +  promoter       tet promoter (fragment): E. coli promoter for tetracycline efflux protein gene
   1406..1434    +  promoter       tac promoter: strong E. coli promoter; hybrid between the trp and lac UV5 promoters
   1442..1458    +  protein_bind   lac operator: The lac repressor binds to the lac operator to inhibit transcription in E. coli. This inhibition can be relieved by adding lactose or isopropyl-β-D-thiogalactopyranoside (IPTG). lac repressor encoded by lacI
   1528..2628    +  CDS            MBP: maltose binding protein from E. coli; malE (mutated); This version of the gene does not encode a signal sequence, so MBP will remain in the cytosol.
   2718..2872    +  CDS            lacZα (fragment): LacZα fragment of β-galactosidase; lacZ fragment
   2965..3080    +  ncRNA          5S rRNA: Accession: RF00001 - 5S ribosomal RNA
   3084..3170    +  terminator     rrnB T1 terminator: Escherichia coli rrnB; transcription terminator T1 from the E. coli rrnB gene
   3262..3289    +  terminator     rrnB T2 terminator: transcription terminator T2 from the E. coli rrnB gene
   3308..3329    +  promoter       AmpR promoter (fragment): bla
   3440..4255    +  CDS            KanR: aminoglycoside phosphotransferase; aph(3')-Ia; confers resistance to kanamycin in bacteria or G418 (Geneticin®) in eukaryotes
   4264..4321    -  promoter       AmpR promoter (fragment): bla
   4347..4478    -  rep_origin     M13 ori (fragment): M13 bacteriophage origin of replication; arrow indicates direction of (+) strand synthesis
   4526..5039    -  rep_origin     M13 ori (sequence partly withheld): M13 bacteriophage origin of replication; arrow indicates direction of (+) strand synthesis
   5150..5738    +  rep_origin     ori: high-copy-number ColE1/pMB1/pBR322/pUC origin of replication
   5924..6066    -  misc_feature   bom: basis of mobility region from pBR322
   6168..6359    -  CDS            rop: Rop protein, which maintains plasmids at low copy number; rop
   6376..6756    +  CDS            YPB1_ECOLX: Protein predicted: Swiss-Prot protein existence level 4. From Escherichia coli.
>Addgene plasmid #154352 | pMAL-C2X dAmp/Kana+ | addgene full sequence | sequence record 306489 | Addgene NGS Result
CCGACACCATCGAATGGTGCAAAACCTTTCGCGGTATGGCATGATAGCGCCCGGAAGAGAGTCAATTCAG
GGTGGTGAATGTGAAACCAGTAACGTTATACGATGTCGCAGAGTATGCCGGTGTCTCTTATCAGACCGTT
TCCCGCGTGGTGAACCAGGCCAGCCACGTTTCTGCGAAAACGCGGGAAAAAGTGGAAGCGGCGATGGCGG
AGCTGAATTACATTCCCAACCGCGTGGCACAACAACTGGCGGGCAAACAGTCGTTGCTGATTGGCGTTGC
CACCTCCAGTCTGGCCCTGCACGCGCCGTCGCAAATTGTCGCGGCGATTAAATCTCGCGCCGATCAACTG
GGTGCCAGCGTGGTGGTGTCGATGGTAGAACGAAGCGGCGTCGAAGCCTGTAAAGCGGCGGTGCACAATC
TTCTCGCGCAACGCGTCAGTGGGCTGATCATTAACTATCCGCTGGATGACCAGGATGCCATTGCTGTGGA
AGCTGCCTGCACTAATGTTCCGGCGTTATTTCTTGATGTCTCTGACCAGACACCCATCAACAGTATTATT
TTCTCCCATGAAGACGGTACGCGACTGGGCGTGGAGCATCTGGTCGCATTGGGTCACCAGCAAATCGCGC
TGTTAGCGGGCCCATTAAGTTCTGTCTCGGCGCGTCTGCGTCTGGCTGGCTGGCATAAATATCTCACTCG
CAATCAAATTCAGCCGATAGCGGAACGGGAAGGCGACTGGAGTGCCATGTCCGGTTTTCAACAAACCATG
CAAATGCTGAATGAGGGCATCGTTCCCACTGCGATGCTGGTTGCCAACGATCAGATGGCGCTGGGCGCAA
TGCGCGCCATTACCGAGTCCGGGCTGCGCGTTGGTGCGGATATCTCAGTAGTGGGATACGACGATACCGA
AGACAGCTCATGTTATATCCCGCCGTTAACCACCATCAAACAGGATTTTCGCCTGCTGGGGCAAACCAGC
GTGGACCGCTTGCTGCAACTCTCTCAGGGCCAGGCGGTGAAGGGCAATCAGCTGTTGCCCGTCTCACTGG
TGAAAAGAAAAACCACCCTGGCGCCCAATACGCAAACCGCCTCTCCCCGCGCGTTGGCCGATTCATTAAT
GCAGCTGGCACGACAGGTTTCCCGACTGGAAAGCGGGCAGTGAGCGCAACGCAATTAATGTAAGTTAGCT
CACTCATTAGGCACAATTCTCATGTTTGACAGCTTATCATCGACTGCACGGTGCACCAATGCTTCTGGCG
TCAGGCAGCCATCGGAAGCTGTGGTATGGCTGTGCAGGTCGTAAATCACTGCATAATTCGTGTCGCTCAA
GGCGCACTCCCGTTCTGGATAATGTTTTTTGCGCCGACATCATAACGGTTCTGGCAAATATTCTGAAATG
AGCTGTTGACAATTAATCATCGGCTCGTATAATGTGTGGAATTGTGAGCGGATAACAATTTCACACAGGA
AACAGCCAGTCCGTTTAGGTGTTTTCACGAGCACTTCACCAACAAGGACCATAGCATATGAAAATCGAAG
AAGGTAAACTGGTAATCTGGATTAACGGCGATAAAGGCTATAACGGTCTCGCTGAAGTCGGTAAGAAATT
CGAGAAAGATACCGGAATTAAAGTCACCGTTGAGCATCCGGATAAACTGGAAGAGAAATTCCCACAGGTT
GCGGCAACTGGCGATGGCCCTGACATTATCTTCTGGGCACACGACCGCTTTGGTGGCTACGCTCAATCTG
GCCTGTTGGCTGAAATCACCCCGGACAAAGCGTTCCAGGACAAGCTGTATCCGTTTACCTGGGATGCCGT
ACGTTACAACGGCAAGCTGATTGCTTACCCGATCGCTGTTGAAGCGTTATCGCTGATTTATAACAAAGAT
CTGCTGCCGAACCCGCCAAAAACCTGGGAAGAGATCCCGGCGCTGGATAAAGAACTGAAAGCGAAAGGTA
AGAGCGCGCTGATGTTCAACCTGCAAGAACCGTACTTCACCTGGCCGCTGATTGCTGCTGACGGGGGTTA
TGCGTTCAAGTATGAAAACGGCAAGTACGACATTAAAGACGTGGGCGTGGATAACGCTGGCGCGAAAGCG
GGTCTGACCTTCCTGGTTGACCTGATTAAAAACAAACACATGAATGCAGACACCGATTACTCCATCGCAG
AAGCTGCCTTTAATAAAGGCGAAACAGCGATGACCATCAACGGCCCGTGGGCATGGTCCAACATCGACAC
CAGCAAAGTGAATTATGGTGTAACGGTACTGCCGACCTTCAAGGGTCAACCATCCAAACCGTTCGTTGGC
GTGCTGAGCGCAGGTATTAACGCCGCCAGTCCGAACAAAGAGCTGGCAAAAGAGTTCCTCGAAAACTATC
TGCTGACTGATGAAGGTCTGGAAGCGGTTAATAAAGACAAACCGCTGGGTGCCGTAGCGCTGAAGTCTTA
CGAGGAAGAGTTGGCGAAAGATCCACGTATTGCCGCCACTATGGAAAACGCCCAGAAAGGTGAAATCATG
CCGAACATCCCGCAGATGTCCGCTTTCTGGTATGCCGTGCGTACTGCGGTGATCAACGCCGCCAGCGGTC
GTCAGACTGTCGATGAAGCCCTGAAAGACGCGCAGACTAATTCGAGCTCGAACAACAACAACAATAACAA
TAACAACAACCTCGGGATCGAGGGAAGGATTTCAGAATTCGGATCCTAAAAGCTTGGCACTGGCCGTCGT
TTTACAACGTCGTGACTGGGAAAACCCTGGCGTTACCCAACTTAATCGCCTTGCAGCACATCCCCCTTTC
GCCAGCTGGCGTAATAGCGAAGAGGCCCGCACCGATCGCCCTTCCCAACAGTTGCGCAGCCTGAATGGCG
AATGGCAGCTTGGCTGTTTTGGCGGATGAGATAAGATTTTCAGCCTGATACAGATTAAATCAGAACGCAG
AAGCGGTCTGATAAAACAGAATTTGCCTGGCGGCAGTAGCGCGGTGGTCCCACCTGACCCCATGCCGAAC
TCAGAAGTGAAACGCCGTAGCGCCGATGGTAGTGTGGGGTCTCCCCATGCGAGAGTAGGGAACTGCCAGG
CATCAAATAAAACGAAAGGCTCAGTCGAAAGACTGGGCCTTTCGTTTTATCTGTTGTTTGTCGGTGAACG
CTCTCCTGAGTAGGACAAATCCGCCGGGAGCGGATTTGAACGTTGCGAAGCAACGGCCCGGAGGGTGGCG
GGCAGGACGCCCGCCATAAACTGCCAGGCATCAAATTAAGCAGAAGGCCATCCTGACGGATGGCCTTTTT
GCGTTTCTACAAACTCTTTTGTTTATTTTTCTAAATACAGGTACCTTCTACGGGGTCTGACGCTCAGTGG
AACGAAAACTCACGTTAAGGGATTTTGGTCATGAACAATAAAACTGTCTGCTTACATAAACAGTAATACA
AGGGGTGTTATGAGCCATATTCAACGGGAAACGTCTTGCTCTAGGCCGCGATTAAATTCCAACATGGATG
CTGATTTATATGGGTATAAATGGGCTCGCGATAATGTCGGGCAATCAGGTGCGACAATCTATCGATTGTA
TGGGAAGCCCGATGCGCCAGAGTTGTTTCTGAAACATGGCAAAGGTAGCGTTGCCAATGATGTTACAGAT
GAGATGGTCAGACTAAACTGGCTGACGGAATTTATGCCTCTTCCGACCATCAAGCATTTTATCCGTACTC
CTGATGATGCATGGTTACTCACCACTGCGATCCCCGGGAAAACAGCATTCCAGGTATTAGAAGAATATCC
TGATTCAGGTGAAAATATTGTTGATGCGCTGGCAGTGTTCCTGCGCCGGTTGCATTCGATTCCTGTTTGT
AATTGTCCTTTTAACAGCGATCGCGTATTTCGTCTCGCTCAGGCGCAATCACGAATGAATAACGGTTTGG
TTGATGCGAGTGATTTTGATGACGAGCGTAATGGCTGGCCTGTTGAACAAGTCTGGAAAGAAATGCATAA
ACTTTTGCCATTCTCACCGGATTCAGTCGTCACTCATGGTGATTTCTCACTTGATAACCTTATTTTTGAC
GAGGGGAAATTAATAGGTTGTATTGATGTTGGACGAGTCGGAATCGCAGACCGATACCAGGATCTTGCCA
TCCTATGGAACTGCCTCGGTGAGTTTTCTCCTTCATTACAGAAACGGCTTTTTCAAAAATATGGTATTGA
TAATCCTGATATGAATAAATTGCAGTTTCATTTGATGCTCGATGAGTTTTTCTAAGAATTAATTCATGAG
CGGATACATATTTGAATGTATTTAGAAAAATAAACAAATAGGGGTTCCGCGCACATTTCCCCGAAAAGTG
CCACCTAAATTGTAAGCGTTAATATTTTGTTAAAATTCGCGTTAAATTTTTGTTAAATCAGCTCATTTTT
TAACCAATAGGCCGAAATCGGCAAAATCCCTTATAAATCAAAAGAATAGACCGAGATAGGGTTGAGTGCC
ATGGCTGTCAGACCAAGTTTACTCATATATACTTTAGATTGATT
[38 nt withheld, positions 4525-4562]
A
[37 nt withheld, positions 4564-4600]
ATTTTGTTAAAATTCGCGTTAAATTTTTGTTAAATCAGCTCATTTTTTAACCAATAGGCCGAAATCGGCA
AAATCCCTTATAAATCAAAAGAATAGACCGAGATAGGGT
[37 nt withheld, positions 4710-4746]
AAAGAACGTGGACTCCAACGTCAAAGG
[141 nt withheld, positions 4774-4914]
G
[125 nt withheld, positions 4916-5040]
AAAGGATCTAGGTGAAGATCCTTTTTGATAATCTCATGACCAAAATCCCTTAACGTGAGTTTTCGTTCCA
CTGAGCGTCAGACCCCGTAGAAAAGATCAAAGGATCTTCTTGAGATCCTTTTTTTCTGCGCGTAATCTGC
TGCTTGCAAACAAAAAAACCACCGCTACCAGCGGTGGTTTGTTTGCCGGATCAAGAGCTACCAACTCTTT
TTCCGAAGGTAACTGGCTTCAGCAGAGCGCAGATACCAAATACTGTCCTTCTAGTGTAGCCGTAGTTAGG
CCACCACTTCAAGAACTCTGTAGCACCGCCTACATACCTCGCTCTGCTAATCCTGTTACCAGTGGCTGCT
GCCAGTGGCGATAAGTCGTGTCTTACCGGGTTGGACTCAAGACGATAGTTACCGGATAAGGCGCAGCGGT
CGGGCTGAACGGGGGGTTCGTGCACACAGCCCAGCTTGGAGCGAACGACCTACACCGAACTGAGATACCT
ACAGCGTGAGCTATGAGAAAGCGCCACGCTTCCCGAAGGGAGAAAGGCGGACAGGTATCCGGTAAGCGGC
AGGGTCGGAACAGGAGAGCGCACGAGGGAGCTTCCAGGGGGAAACGCCTGGTATCTTTATAGTCCTGTCG
GGTTTCGCCACCTCTGACTTGAGCGTCGATTTTTGTGATGCTCGTCAGGGGGGCGGAGCCTATGGAAAAA
CGCCAGCAACGCGGCCTTTTTACGGTTCCTGGCCTTTTGCTGGCCTTTTGCTCACATGTTCTTTCCTGCG
TTATCCCCTGATTCTGTGGATAACCGTATTACCGCCTTTGAGTGAGCTGATACCGCTCGCCGCAGCCGAA
CGACCGAGCGCAGCGAGTCAGTGAGCGAGGAAGCGGAAGAGCGCCTGATGCGGTATTTTCTCCTTACGCA
TCTGTGCGGTATTTCACACCGCATATATGGTGCACTCTCAGTACAATCTGCTCTGATGCCGCATAGTTAA
GCCAGTATACACTCCGCTATCGCTACGTGACTGGGTCATGGCTGCGCCCCGACACCCGCCAACACCCGCT
GACGCGCCCTGACGGGCTTGTCTGCTCCCGGCATCCGCTTACAGACAAGCTGTGACCGTCTCCGGGAGCT
GCATGTGTCAGAGGTTTTCACCGTCATCACCGAAACGCGCGAGGCAGCTGCGGTAAAGCTCATCAGCGTG
GTCGTGCAGCGATTCACAGATGTCTGCCTGTTCATCCGCGTCCAGCTCGTTGAGTTTCTCCAGAAGCGTT
AATGTCTGGCTTCTGATAAAGCGGGCCATGTTAAGGGCGGTTTTTTCCTGTTTGGTCACTGATGCCTCCG
TGTAAGGGGGATTTCTGTTCATGGGGGTAATGATACCGATGAAACGAGAGAGGATGCTCACGATACGGGT
TACTGATGATGAACATGCCCGGTTACTGGAACGTTGTGAGGGTAAACAACTGGCGGTATGGATGCGGCGG
GACCAGAGAAAAATCACTCAGGGTCAATGCCAGCGCTTCGTTAATACAGATGTAGGTGTTCCACAGGGTA
GCCAGCAGCATCCTGCGATGCAGATCCGGAACATAATGGTGCAGGGCGCTGACTTCCGCGTTTCCAGACT
TTACGAAACACGGAAACCGAAGACCATTCATGTTGTTGCTCAGGTCGCAGACGTTTTGCAGCAGCAGTCG
CTTCACGTTCGCTCGCGTATCGGTGATTCATTCTGCTAACCAGTAAGGCAACCCCGCCAGCCTAGCCGGG
TCCTCAACGACAGGAGCACGATCATGCGCACCCGTGGCCAGGACCCAACGCTGCCCGAAATT
